>Addgene plasmid #172112 | NmMetQ C20A | addgene full sequence | sequence record 344822 | Addgene NGS Result
CCGTTGAGCACCGCCGCCGCAAGGAATGGTGCATGCAAGGAGATGGCGCCCAACAGTCCCCCGGCCACGG
GGCCTGCCACCATACCCACGCCGAAACAAGCGCTCATGAGCCCGAAGTGGCGAGCCCGATCTTCCCCATC
GGTGATGTCGGCGATATAGGCGCCAGCAACCGCACCTGTGGCGCCGGTGATGCCGGCCACGATGCGTCCG
GCGTAGAGGATCGAGATCTCGATCCCGCGAAATTAATACGACTCACTATAGGGGAATTGTGAGCGGATAA
CAATTCCCCTCTAGAAATAATTTTGTTTAACTTTAAGAAGGAGATATACATATGAAAACCTTCTTCAAAA
CCCTTTCCGCCGCCGCACTCGCGCTCATCCTCGCCGCCGCCGGCGGTCAAAAAGATAGCGCGCCCGCCGC
ATCCGCTTCTGCCGCCGCCGACAACGGCGCGGCGAAAAAAGAAATCGTCTTCGGCACGACCGTCGGCGAC
TTCGGCGATATGGTCAAAGAACAAATCCAAGCCGAGCTGGAGAAAAAAGGCTACACCGTCAAACTGGTCG
AGTTTACCGACTATGTGCGCCCGAATCTGGCATTGGCTGAGGGCGAGTTGGACATCAACGTCTTCCAACA
CAAACCCTATCTTGACGACTTCAAAAAAGAACACAATCTGGACATCACCGAAGTCTTCCAAGTGCCGACC
GCGCCTTTGGGACTGTACCCGGGCAAGCTGAAATCGCTGGAAGAAGTCAAAGACGGCAGCACCGTATCCG
CGCCCAACGACCCGTCCAACTTCGCCCGCGTCTTGGTGATGCTCGACGAACTGGGTTGGATCAAACTCAA
AGACGGCATCAATCCGCTGACCGCATCCAAAGCGGACATTGCCGAAAACCTGAAAAACATCAAAATCGTC
GAGCTTGAAGCCGCGCAACTGCCGCGTAGCCGCGCCGACGTGGATTTTGCCGTCGTCAACGGCAACTACG
CCATAAGCAGCGGCATGAAGCTGACCGAAGCCCTGTTCCAAGAACCGAGCTTTGCCTATGTCAACTGGTC
TGCCGTCAAAACCGCCGACAAAGACAGCCAATGGCTTAAAGACGTAACCGAGGCCTATAACTCCGACGCG
TTCAAAGCCTACGCGCACAAACGCTTCGAGGGCTACAAATCCCCTGCCGCATGGAATGAAGGCGCAGCCA
AACTCGAGCATCATCATCATCATCATCATCATCATCACTGACTCGAGGATCCGGCTGCTAACAAAGCCCG
AAAGGAAGCTGAGTTGGCTGCTGCCACCGCTGAGCAATAACTAGCATAACCCCTTGGGGCCTCTAAACGG
GTCTTGAGGGGTTTTTTGCTGAAAGGAGGAACTATATCCGGATTGGCGAATGGG
[124 nt withheld, positions 1385-1508]
C
[91 nt withheld, positions 1510-1600]
A
[49 nt withheld, positions 1602-1650]
CCTTTGACGTTGGAGTCCACGTTCTTT
[37 nt withheld, positions 1678-1714]
ACCCTATCTCGGTCTATTCTTTTGATTTATAAGGGATTTTGCCGATTTCGGCCTATTGGTTAAAAAATGA
GCTGATTTAACAAAAATTTAACGCGAATTTTAACAAAATATTAACGCTTACAATTTAGGTGGCACTTTTC
GGGGAAATGTGCGCGGAACCCCTATTTGTTTATTTTTCTAAATACATTCAAATATGTATCCGCTCATGAG
ACAATAACCCTGATAAATGCTTCAATAATATTGAAAAAGGAAGAGTATGAGTATTCAACATTTCCGTGTC
GCCCTTATTCCCTTTTTTGCGGCATTTTGCCTTCCTGTTTTTGCTCACCCAGAAACGCTGGTGAAAGTAA
AAGATGCTGAAGATCAGTTGGGTGCACGAGTGGGTTACATCGAACTGGATCTCAACAGCGGTAAGATCCT
TGAGAGTTTTCGCCCCGAAGAACGTTTTCCAATGATGAGCACTTTTAAAGTTCTGCTATGTGGCGCGGTA
TTATCCCGTATTGACGCCGGGCAAGAGCAACTCGGTCGCCGCATACACTATTCTCAGAATGACTTGGTTG
AGTACTCACCAGTCACAGAAAAGCATCTTACGGATGGCATGACAGTAAGAGAATTATGCAGTGCTGCCAT
AACCATGAGTGATAACACTGCGGCCAACTTACTTCTGACAACGATCGGAGGACCGAAGGAGCTAACCGCT
TTTTTGCACAACATGGGGGATCATGTAACTCGCCTTGATCGTTGGGAACCGGAGCTGAATGAAGCCATAC
CAAACGACGAGCGTGACACCACGATGCCTGCAGCAATGGCAACAACGTTGCGCAAACTATTAACTGGCGA
ACTACTTACTCTAGCTTCCCGGCAACAATTAATAGACTGGATGGAGGCGGATAAAGTTGCAGGACCACTT
CTGCGCTCGGCCCTTCCGGCTGGCTGGTTTATTGCTGATAAATCTGGAGCCGGTGAGCGTGGGTCTCGCG
GTATCATTGCAGCACTGGGGCCAGATGGTAAGCCCTCCCGTATCGTAGTTATCTACACGACGGGGAGTCA
GGCAACTATGGATGAACGAAATAGACAGATCGCTGAGATAGGTGCCTCACTGATTAAGCATTGGTAACTG
TCAGACCAAGTTTACTCATATATACTTTAGATTGATTTAAAACTTCATTTTTAATTTAAAAGGATCTAGG
TGAAGATCCTTTTTGATAATCTCATGACCAAAATCCCTTAACGTGAGTTTTCGTTCCACTGAGCGTCAGA
CCCCGTAGAAAAGATCAAAGGATCTTCTTGAGATCCTTTTTTTCTGCGCGTAATCTGCTGCTTGCAAACA
AAAAAACCACCGCTACCAGCGGTGGTTTGTTTGCCGGATCAAGAGCTACCAACTCTTTTTCCGAAGGTAA
CTGGCTTCAGCAGAGCGCAGATACCAAATACTGTCCTTCTAGTGTAGCCGTAGTTAGGCCACCACTTCAA
GAACTCTGTAGCACCGCCTACATACCTCGCTCTGCTAATCCTGTTACCAGTGGCTGCTGCCAGTGGCGAT
AAGTCGTGTCTTACCGGGTTGGACTCAAGACGATAGTTACCGGATAAGGCGCAGCGGTCGGGCTGAACGG
GGGGTTCGTGCACACAGCCCAGCTTGGAGCGAACGACCTACACCGAACTGAGATACCTACAGCGTGAGCT
ATGAGAAAGCGCCACGCTTCCCGAAGGGAGAAAGGCGGACAGGTATCCGGTAAGCGGCAGGGTCGGAACA
GGAGAGCGCACGAGGGAGCTTCCAGGGGGAAACGCCTGGTATCTTTATAGTCCTGTCGGGTTTCGCCACC
TCTGACTTGAGCGTCGATTTTTGTGATGCTCGTCAGGGGGGCGGAGCCTATGGAAAAACGCCAGCAACGC
GGCCTTTTTACGGTTCCTGGCCTTTTGCTGGCCTTTTGCTCACATGTTCTTTCCTGCGTTATCCCCTGAT
TCTGTGGATAACCGTATTACCGCCTTTGAGTGAGCTGATACCGCTCGCCGCAGCCGAACGACCGAGCGCA
GCGAGTCAGTGAGCGAGGAAGCGGAAGAGCGCCTGATGCGGTATTTTCTCCTTACGCATCTGTGCGGTAT
TTCACACCGCAATGGTGCACTCTCAGTACAATCTGCTCTGATGCCGCATAGTTAAGCCAGTATACACTCC
GCTATCGCTACGTGACTGGGTCATGGCTGCGCCCCGACACCCGCCAACACCCGCTGACGCGCCCTGACGG
GCTTGTCTGCTCCCGGCATCCGCTTACAGACAAGCTGTGACCGTCTCCGGGAGCTGCATGTGTCAGAGGT
TTTCACCGTCATCACCGAAACGCGCGAGGCAGCTGCGGTAAAGCTCATCAGCGTGGTCGTGAAGCGATTC
ACAGATGTCTGCCTGTTCATCCGCGTCCAGCTCGTTGAGTTTCTCCAGAAGCGTTAATGTCTGGCTTCTG
ATAAAGCGGGCCATGTTAAGGGCGGTTTTTTCCTGTTTGGTCACTGATGCCTCCGTGTAAGGGGGATTTC
TGTTCATGGGGGTAATGATACCGATGAAACGAGAGAGGATGCTCACGATACGGGTTACTGATGATGAACA
TGCCCGGTTACTGGAACGTTGTGAGGGTAAACAACTGGCGGTATGGATGCGGCGGGACCAGAGAAAAATC
ACTCAGGGTCAATGCCAGCGCTTCGTTAATACAGATGTAGGTGTTCCACAGGGTAGCCAGCAGCATCCTG
CGATGCAGATCCGGAACATAATGGTGCAGGGCGCTGACTTCCGCGTTTCCAGACTTTACGAAACACGGAA
ACCGAAGACCATTCATGTTGTTGCTCAGGTCGCAGACGTTTTGCAGCAGCAGTCGCTTCACGTTCGCTCG
CGTATCGGTGATTCATTCTGCTAACCAGTAAGGCAACCCCGCCAGCCTAGCCGGGTCCTCAACGACAGGA
GCACGATCATGCGCACCCGTGGGGCCGCCATGCCGGCGATAATGGCCTGCTTCTCGCCGAAACGTTTGGT
GGCGGGACCAGTGACGAAGGCTTGAGCGAGGGCGTGCAAGATTCCGAATACCGCAAGCGACAGGCCGATC
ATCGTCGCGCTCCAGCGAAAGCGGTCCTCGCCGAAAATGACCCAGAGCGCTGCCGGCACCTGTCCTACGA
GTTGCATGATAAAGAAGACAGTCATAAGTGCGGCGACGATAGTCATGCCCCGCGCCCACCGGAAGGAGCT
GACTGGGTTGAAGGCTCTCAAGGGCATCGGTCGAGATCCCGGTGCCTAATGAGTGAGCTAACTTACATTA
ATTGCGTTGCGCTCACTGCCCGCTTTCCAGTCGGGAAACCTGTCGTGCCAGCTGCATTAATGAATCGGCC
AACGCGCGGGGAGAGGCGGTTTGCGTATTGGGCGCCAGGGTGGTTTTTCTTTTCACCAGTGAGACGGGCA
ACAGCTGATTGCCCTTCACCGCCTGGCCCTGAGAGAGTTGCAGCAAGCGGTCCACGCTGGTTTGCCCCAG
CAGGCGAAAATCCTGTTTGATGGTGGTTAACGGCGGGATATAACATGAGCTGTCTTCGGTATCGTCGTAT
CCCACTACCGAGATATCCGCACCAACGCGCAGCCCGGACTCGGTAATGGCGCGCATTGCGCCCAGCGCCA
TCTGATCGTTGGCAACCAGCATCGCAGTGGGAACGATGCCCTCATTCAGCATTTGCATGGTTTGTTGAAA
ACCGGACATGGCACTCCAGTCGCCTTCCCGTTCCGCTATCGGCTGAATTTGATTGCGAGTGAGATATTTA
TGCCAGCCAGCCAGACGCAGACGCGCCGAGACAGAACTTAATGGGCCCGCTAACAGCGCGATTTGCTGGT
GACCCAATGCGACCAGATGCTCCACGCCCAGTCGCGTACCGTCTTCATGGGAGAAAATAATACTGTTGAT
GGGTGTCTGGTCAGAGACATCAAGAAATAACGCCGGAACATTAGTGCAGGCAGCTTCCACAGCAATGGCA
TCCTGGTCATCCAGCGGATAGTTAATGATCAGCCCACTGACGCGTTGCGCGAGAAGATTGTGCACCGCCG
CTTTACAGGCTTCGACGCCGCTTCGTTCTACCATCGACACCACCACGCTGGCACCCAGTTGATCGGCGCG
AGATTTAATCGCCGCGACAATTTGCGACGGCGCGTGCAGGGCCAGACTGGAGGTGGCAACGCCAATCAGC
AACGACTGTTTGCCCGCCAGTTGTTGTGCCACGCGGTTGGGAATGTAATTCAGCTCCGCCATCGCCGCTT
CCACTTTTTCCCGCGTTTTCGCAGAAACGTGGCTGGCCTGGTTCACCACGCGGGAAACGGTCTGATAAGA
GACACCGGCATACTCTGCGACATCGTATAACGTTACTGGTTTCACATTCACCACCCTGAATTGACTCTCT
TCCGGGCGCTATCATGCCATACCGCGAAAGGTTTTGCGCCATTCGATGGTGTCCGGGATCTCGACGCTCT
CCCTTATGCGACTCCTGCATTAGGAAGCAGCCCAGTAGTAGGTTGAGG
Features (pLannotate 1.2.2; 18 found; start..end, strand, type, name):
    244..262     +  promoter       T7 promoter: promoter for bacteriophage T7 RNA polymerase
    263..287     +  protein_bind   lac operator: The lac repressor binds to the lac operator to inhibit transcription in E. coli. This inhibition can be relieved by adding lactose or isopropyl-β-D-thiogalactopyranoside (IPTG). lac repressor encoded by lacI
    302..324     +  RBS            RBS: efficient ribosome binding site from bacteriophage T7 gene 10 (Olins and Rangwala, 1989)
   1198..1216    +  CDS            capTEV™ (fragment): composite tag for in vivo biotinylation, TEV protease cleavage, and 6xHis tagging
   1244..1293    +  CDS            SET1 (fragment): solubility-enhancement tag derived from T7 phage gene 10B
   1301..1348    +  terminator     T7 terminator: transcription terminator for bacteriophage T7 RNA polymerase
   1385..1813    +  rep_origin     f1 ori (sequence partly withheld): f1 bacteriophage origin of replication; arrow indicates direction of (+) strand synthesis
   1866..1970    +  promoter       AmpR promoter: bla
   1971..2831    +  CDS            AmpR: β-lactamase; bla; confers resistance to ampicillin, carbenicillin, and related antibiotics
   3002..3590    +  rep_origin     ori: high-copy-number ColE1/pMB1/pBR322/pUC origin of replication
   3776..3915    -  misc_feature   bom: basis of mobility region from pBR322
   4017..4208    -  CDS            rop: Rop protein, which maintains plasmids at low copy number; rop
   4225..4605    +  CDS            YPB1_ECOLX: Protein predicted: Swiss-Prot protein existence level 4. From Escherichia coli.
   4677..4968    -  CDS            TcR (fragment): tetracycline efflux protein; tet; confers resistance to tetracycline
   4983..5004    -  protein_bind   CAP binding site: CAP binding activates transcription in the presence of cAMP. E. coli catabolite activator protein
   5017..6099    -  CDS            lacI: lac repressor; lacI; The lac repressor binds to the lac operator to inhibit transcription in E. coli. This inhibition can be relieved by adding lactose or isopropyl-β-D-thiogalactopyranoside (IPTG).
   6100..6177    -  promoter       lacI promoter: lacI
   6185..222     -  CDS            TcR (fragment) (across the origin): tetracycline efflux protein; tet; confers resistance to tetracycline
