[The description below was written by a language model from this plasmid's Addgene catalogue record and pLannotate feature annotations shown in this document.]
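Description:
NmMetQ C20A is a bacterial expression plasmid built on the Novagen pET21b backbone for producing a mutant form of the methionine-binding protein MetQ from Neisseria meningitidis serogroup B (strain MC58) in E. coli. It is propagated through a ColE1/pBR322-type origin accompanied by the bom and rop elements typical of pET vectors, and it is selected with ampicillin via the bla (AmpR) gene. An f1 origin is also present. The catalogue lists the plasmid as high copy. Short tetracycline-resistance fragments and a predicted E. coli ORF in the annotation are pBR322-derived backbone remnants rather than functional markers.

The insert sits between a T7 promoter with an adjacent lac operator and T7 gene 10 ribosome binding site upstream, and the T7 terminator downstream. A plasmid-borne lacI gene supplies the repressor, so expression depends on T7 RNA polymerase in the host and is relieved by lactose or IPTG. The MetQ coding region is not itself annotated by the automated feature table, but it occupies the gap between the RBS and the terminator. The small "capTEV" and "SET1" fragment hits near its 3′ end probably reflect the histidine tag and flanking vector sequence rather than those tags. According to the record, the protein keeps its native N. meningitidis signal sequence at the N terminus and carries a C-terminal 10x histidine tag for affinity purification. It also contains two substitutions, cysteine 20 to alanine in the signal sequence and proline 22 to alanine. Cysteine residues in this position of lipoprotein signal sequences are normally the site of lipid attachment. This fits the associated study's finding that lipidated MetQ is required for interaction with the ABC methionine transporter, and it suggests the construct serves as a variant altered at the presumed lipidation site.
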