Addgene plasmid #172112: NmMetQ C20A
Purpose: Expression of Methionine Binding Protein (MetQ) with C20A mutation in signal sequence
Depositing lab: Douglas Rees. Depositing organization: California Institute of Technology. Publication: Characterization of the ABC methionine transporter from Neisseria meningitidis reveals that lipidated MetQ is required for interaction. Sharaf NG, Shahgholi M, Kim E, Lai JY, VanderVelde DG, Lee AT, Rees DC. Elife. 2021 Aug 19;10. pii: 69742. doi: 10.7554/eLife.69742. PubMed 34409939.
Backbone
  Vector backbone: pET21b
  Backbone manufacturer: Novagen
  Backbone size w/o insert (bp): 5511
  Total vector size (bp): 6246
  Vector type: Bacterial Expression
Growth in bacteria
  Bacterial resistance: Ampicillin, 100 μg/mL
  Growth temperature: 37°C
  Growth strain: DH5alpha
  Growth instructions: Use of autoinduction method
  Copy number: High Copy
Gene/Insert
  Gene/Insert name: Methionine Binding Protein (alt name: MetQ)
  Species: N.Neisseria meningitidis serogroup B (strain MC58)
  Insert size (bp): 735
  Mutation: Changed Proline 22 to Alanine on MetQ and Cysteine 20 to Alanine on Signal Sequence
  Promoter: T7 Promoter
  Tag / fusion protein: N.meningitidis signal sequence (N terminal on insert); 10x Histidine Tag (C terminal on insert)
  Cloning method: Ligation Independent Cloning
  Sequencing primers: 5′ T7 Forward; 3′ T7 Reverse
Terms and licenses: Academic/Nonprofit Terms; Industry Terms: Not Available to Industry
How to cite: NmMetQ C20A was a gift from Douglas Rees (Addgene plasmid # 172112 ; http://n2t.net/addgene:172112 ; RRID:Addgene_172112)
